Addgene plasmid #133431: pET-24a-CXCR4
Purpose: Human CXCR4 coding sequence in vector for in vitro transcription and protein synthesis, with T7 promoter.
Depositing lab: Gerhard Wagner. Depositing organization: Harvard Medical School.
Backbone
  Vector backbone: pET24a
  Backbone size w/o insert (bp): 5310
  Vector type: Bacterial Expression
Growth in bacteria
  Bacterial resistance: Kanamycin, 50 μg/mL
  Growth temperature: 37°C
  Growth strain: DH5alpha
  Copy number: Unknown
Gene/Insert
  Gene/Insert name: CXCR4
  Species: H. sapiens (human)
  Insert size (bp): 1134
  Entrez Gene: CXCR4 (a.k.a. CD184, D2S201E, FB22, HM89, HSY3RR, LAP-3, LAP3, LCR1, LESTR, NPY3R, NPYR, NPYRL, NPYY3R, WHIM, WHIMS, WHIMS1)
  Cloning method: Restriction Enzyme; 5′ cloning site Unknown (unknown if destroyed)
Terms and licenses: Academic/Nonprofit Terms; Industry Terms: Not Available to Industry
Depositor comments: HMS clone ID number: HsCD00063797.
How to cite: pET-24a-CXCR4 was a gift from Gerhard Wagner (Addgene plasmid # 133431 ; http://n2t.net/addgene:133431 ; RRID:Addgene_133431)
