[The description below was written by a language model from this plasmid's Addgene catalogue record and pLannotate feature annotations shown in this document.]
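Description:
pET-24a-CXCR4 is a bacterial expression plasmid built on the pET24a backbone that carries the human CXCR4 coding sequence under T7 control. According to the record, it serves as a template for in vitro transcription and protein synthesis. The sequenced plasmid is about 6.4 kb. It is propagated in E. coli through a ColE1/pBR322-type origin accompanied by the rop gene and bom region, which are associated with moderated copy number, although the catalogue lists copy number as unknown. Selection is by kanamycin through the aph(3')-Ia gene. An f1 origin is also present, as are short tetracycline-resistance fragments that appear to be nonfunctional remnants of the pBR322 lineage.

The expression cassette begins with a T7 promoter followed by a lac operator, and the backbone's lacI gene supplies repressor. In cells expressing T7 RNA polymerase, transcription would therefore be IPTG-inducible, whereas in a cell-free system added T7 polymerase drives it directly. A T7 gene 10 ribosome binding site precedes the N-terminal T7 tag leader, a TEV protease site and then the CXCR4 open reading frame. Downstream of the receptor, the annotation detects a partial match to a second TEV site and a histidine-tag segment, followed by the T7 terminator. This layout suggests that both flanking tags could be removed by TEV cleavage after affinity purification, although the downstream TEV match is only a fragment. A short match to a T7 gene 10B-derived solubility tag just before the terminator is probably vector sequence rather than a functional fusion.

CXCR4 is a chemokine receptor and an HIV-1 coreceptor. The cloning sites used are not recorded.
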