Features (pLannotate 1.2.2; 22 found; start..end, strand, type, name):
      1..19      +  promoter       T7 promoter: promoter for bacteriophage T7 RNA polymerase
     20..44      +  protein_bind   lac operator: The lac repressor binds to the lac operator to inhibit transcription in E. coli. This inhibition can be relieved by adding lactose or isopropyl-β-D-thiogalactopyranoside (IPTG). lac repressor encoded by lacI
     59..81      +  RBS            RBS: efficient ribosome binding site from bacteriophage T7 gene 10 (Olins and Rangwala, 1989)
     89..121     +  CDS            T7 tag (gene 10 leader): leader peptide from bacteriophage T7 gene 10 promotes efficient translation in E. coli
    137..157     +  CDS            TEV site: tobacco etch virus (TEV) protease recognition and cleavage site
    161..1216    +  CDS            CXCR4: CXCR4_HUMAN - Experimental evidence at protein level: Swiss-Prot protein existence level 1. (Microbial infection) Acts as a coreceptor (CD4 being the primary receptor) for human immunodeficiency virus-1/HIV-1 X4 isolates and as a primary receptor for some HIV-2 isolates. Promotes Env- mediated fusion of the virus (PubMed:8849450, PubMed:8929542, PubMed:9427609, PubMed:10074122, PubMed:10756055). From Homo sapiens (Human).
   1229..1247    +  CDS            TEV site (fragment): tobacco etch virus (TEV) protease recognition and cleavage site
   1295..1312    +  CDS            9xHis (fragment): 9xHis affinity tag
   1322..1371    +  CDS            SET1 (fragment): solubility-enhancement tag derived from T7 phage gene 10B
   1379..1426    +  terminator     T7 terminator: transcription terminator for bacteriophage T7 RNA polymerase
   1463..1891    +  rep_origin     f1 ori (sequence partly withheld): f1 bacteriophage origin of replication; arrow indicates direction of (+) strand synthesis
   1944..2001    +  promoter       AmpR promoter (fragment): bla
   2010..2825    -  CDS            KanR: aminoglycoside phosphotransferase; aph(3')-Ia; confers resistance to kanamycin in bacteria or G418 (Geneticin®) in eukaryotes
   2947..3535    +  rep_origin     ori: high-copy-number ColE1/pMB1/pBR322/pUC origin of replication
   3721..3860    -  misc_feature   bom: basis of mobility region from pBR322
   3962..4153    -  CDS            rop: Rop protein, which maintains plasmids at low copy number; rop
   4170..4550    +  CDS            YPB1_ECOLX: Protein predicted: Swiss-Prot protein existence level 4. From Escherichia coli.
   4622..4913    -  CDS            TcR (fragment): tetracycline efflux protein; tet; confers resistance to tetracycline
   4928..4949    -  protein_bind   CAP binding site: CAP binding activates transcription in the presence of cAMP. E. coli catabolite activator protein
   4962..6044    -  CDS            lacI: lac repressor; lacI; The lac repressor binds to the lac operator to inhibit transcription in E. coli. This inhibition can be relieved by adding lactose or isopropyl-β-D-thiogalactopyranoside (IPTG).
   6045..6122    -  promoter       lacI promoter: lacI
   6130..6409    -  CDS            TcR (fragment): tetracycline efflux protein; tet; confers resistance to tetracycline
>Addgene plasmid #133431 | pET-24a-CXCR4 | addgene full sequence | sequence record 267724 | Addgene NGS Result
TAATACGACTCACTATAGGGGAATTGTGAGCGGATAACAATTCCCCTCTAGAAATAATTTTGTTTAACTT
TAAGAAGGAGATATACATATGGCTAGCATGACTGGTGGACAGCAAATGGGTCGCGGATCCGAATTCGAAA
ACCTGTATTTTCAGGGCCCGATGGAAGGAATCTCTATTTATACCTCTGATAACTATACTGAAGAAATGGG
ATCCGGAGATTACGATTCCATGAAAGAACCTTGTTTCCGTGAGGAAAACGCCAACTTCAACAAAATATTC
CTTCCAACTATCTATTCCATCATTTTTTTGACCGGAATCGTTGGTAATGGACTAGTTATTTTGGTTATGG
GATACCAAAAAAAACTTCGTTCCATGACTGATAAGTACAGACTTCATCTTTCTGTTGCTGATTTGCTTTT
CGTTATTACCCTTCCTTTCTGGGCCGTCGACGCTGTCGCCAATTGGTACTTTGGAAATTTCCTTTGTAAG
GCCGTTCACGTTATTTATACCGTCAACCTTTACTCCTCAGTACTGATTCTTGCTTTTATTTCCCTTGATA
GATACCTTGCCATCGTGCATGCCACTAACTCTCAGAGACCTAGAAAGCTTCTTGCCGAGAAAGTCGTCTA
CGTAGGAGTTTGGATTCCAGCTCTTTTGTTGACCATTCCAGATTTCATTTTTGCTAACGTCTCCGAGGCT
GATGATCGTTACATTTGTGACCGTTTTTACCCAAATGACCTTTGGGTTGTCGTTTTCCAATTTCAACATA
TCATGGTCGGACTTATTTTGCCAGGAATTGTCATTCTTTCCTGTTACTGCATCATCATCTCCAAGCTTTC
TCATTCTAAAGGTCACCAGAAAAGAAAAGCCTTGAAGACCACCGTCATCTTGATTCTTGCCTTTTTTGCT
TGTTGGCTTCCATATTATATCGGTATTTCCATCGATTCCTTCATCCTTCTTGAAATTATTAAACAAGGAT
GTGAATTTGAGAACACTGTCCATAAGTGGATCTCCATTACCGAGGCCTTGGCTTTCTTCCATTGCTGTCT
TAACCCTATTTTGTATGCCTTTTTGGGCGCCAAATTCAAGACTTCCGCTCAACACGCCTTGACCTCTGTT
TCTCGTGGATCTTCTCTTAAGATTTTGTCTAAAGGAAAACGTGGAGGACACTCCTCTGTCTCCACCGAAT
CTGAATCCTCTTCCTTTCATTCCTCTGGATTGGGCCCAGAAAACCTGTACTTCCAGGGTCACCATCATCA
CCACCATCATCACTAATAAGCGGCCGCACTCGAGCACCACCACCACCACCACTGAGATCCGGCTGCTAAC
AAAGCCCGAAAGGAAGCTGAGTTGGCTGCTGCCACCGCTGAGCAATAACTAGCATAACCCCTTGGGGCCT
CTAAACGGGTCTTGAGGGGTTTTTTGCTGAAAGGAGGAACTATATCCGGATTGGCGAATGGG
[124 nt withheld, positions 1463-1586]
C
[91 nt withheld, positions 1588-1678]
A
[49 nt withheld, positions 1680-1728]
CCTTTGACGTTGGAGTCCACGTTCTTT
[37 nt withheld, positions 1756-1792]
ACCCTATCTCGGTCTATTCTTTTGATTTATAAGGGATTTTGCCGATTTCGGCCTATTGGTTAAAAAATGA
GCTGATTTAACAAAAATTTAACGCGAATTTTAACAAAATATTAACGCTTACAATTTAGGTGGCACTTTTC
GGGGAAATGTGCGCGGAACCCCTATTTGTTTATTTTTCTAAATACATTCAAATATGTATCCGCTCATGAA
TTAATTCTTAGAAAAACTCATCGAGCATCAAATGAAACTGCAATTTATTCATATCAGGATTATCAATACC
ATATTTTTGAAAAAGCCGTTTCTGTAATGAAGGAGAAAACTCACCGAGGCAGTTCCATAGGATGGCAAGA
TCCTGGTATCGGTCTGCGATTCCGACTCGTCCAACATCAATACAACCTATTAATTTCCCCTCGTCAAAAA
TAAGGTTATCAAGTGAGAAATCACCATGAGTGACGACTGAATCCGGTGAGAATGGCAAAAGTTTATGCAT
TTCTTTCCAGACTTGTTCAACAGGCCAGCCATTACGCTCGTCATCAAAATCACTCGCATCAACCAAACCG
TTATTCATTCGTGATTGCGCCTGAGCGAGACGAAATACGCGATCGCTGTTAAAAGGACAATTACAAACAG
GAATCGAATGCAACCGGCGCAGGAACACTGCCAGCGCATCAACAATATTTTCACCTGAATCAGGATATTC
TTCTAATACCTGGAATGCTGTTTTCCCGGGGATCGCAGTGGTGAGTAACCATGCATCATCAGGAGTACGG
ATAAAATGCTTGATGGTCGGAAGAGGCATAAATTCCGTCAGCCAGTTTAGTCTGACCATCTCATCTGTAA
CATCATTGGCAACGCTACCTTTGCCATGTTTCAGAAACAACTCTGGCGCATCGGGCTTCCCATACAATCG
ATAGATTGTCGCACCTGATTGCCCGACATTATCGCGAGCCCATTTATACCCATATAAATCAGCATCCATG
TTGGAATTTAATCGCGGCCTAGAGCAAGACGTTTCCCGTTGAATATGGCTCATAACACCCCTTGTATTAC
TGTTTATGTAAGCAGACAGTTTTATTGTTCATGACCAAAATCCCTTAACGTGAGTTTTCGTTCCACTGAG
CGTCAGACCCCGTAGAAAAGATCAAAGGATCTTCTTGAGATCCTTTTTTTCTGCGCGTAATCTGCTGCTT
GCAAACAAAAAAACCACCGCTACCAGCGGTGGTTTGTTTGCCGGATCAAGAGCTACCAACTCTTTTTCCG
AAGGTAACTGGCTTCAGCAGAGCGCAGATACCAAATACTGTCCTTCTAGTGTAGCCGTAGTTAGGCCACC
ACTTCAAGAACTCTGTAGCACCGCCTACATACCTCGCTCTGCTAATCCTGTTACCAGTGGCTGCTGCCAG
TGGCGATAAGTCGTGTCTTACCGGGTTGGACTCAAGACGATAGTTACCGGATAAGGCGCAGCGGTCGGGC
TGAACGGGGGGTTCGTGCACACAGCCCAGCTTGGAGCGAACGACCTACACCGAACTGAGATACCTACAGC
GTGAGCTATGAGAAAGCGCCACGCTTCCCGAAGGGAGAAAGGCGGACAGGTATCCGGTAAGCGGCAGGGT
CGGAACAGGAGAGCGCACGAGGGAGCTTCCAGGGGGAAACGCCTGGTATCTTTATAGTCCTGTCGGGTTT
CGCCACCTCTGACTTGAGCGTCGATTTTTGTGATGCTCGTCAGGGGGGCGGAGCCTATGGAAAAACGCCA
GCAACGCGGCCTTTTTACGGTTCCTGGCCTTTTGCTGGCCTTTTGCTCACATGTTCTTTCCTGCGTTATC
CCCTGATTCTGTGGATAACCGTATTACCGCCTTTGAGTGAGCTGATACCGCTCGCCGCAGCCGAACGACC
GAGCGCAGCGAGTCAGTGAGCGAGGAAGCGGAAGAGCGCCTGATGCGGTATTTTCTCCTTACGCATCTGT
GCGGTATTTCACACCGCAATGGTGCACTCTCAGTACAATCTGCTCTGATGCCGCATAGTTAAGCCAGTAT
ACACTCCGCTATCGCTACGTGACTGGGTCATGGCTGCGCCCCGACACCCGCCAACACCCGCTGACGCGCC
CTGACGGGCTTGTCTGCTCCCGGCATCCGCTTACAGACAAGCTGTGACCGTCTCCGGGAGCTGCATGTGT
CAGAGGTTTTCACCGTCATCACCGAAACGCGCGAGGCAGCTGCGGTAAAGCTCATCAGCGTGGTCGTGAA
GCGATTCACAGATGTCTGCCTGTTCATCCGCGTCCAGCTCGTTGAGTTTCTCCAGAAGCGTTAATGTCTG
GCTTCTGATAAAGCGGGCCATGTTAAGGGCGGTTTTTTCCTGTTTGGTCACTGATGCCTCCGTGTAAGGG
GGATTTCTGTTCATGGGGGTAATGATACCGATGAAACGAGAGAGGATGCTCACGATACGGGTTACTGATG
ATGAACATGCCCGGTTACTGGAACGTTGTGAGGGTAAACAACTGGCGGTATGGATGCGGCGGGACCAGAG
AAAAATCACTCAGGGTCAATGCCAGCGCTTCGTTAATACAGATGTAGGTGTTCCACAGGGTAGCCAGCAG
CATCCTGCGATGCAGATCCGGAACATAATGGTGCAGGGCGCTGACTTCCGCGTTTCCAGACTTTACGAAA
CACGGAAACCGAAGACCATTCATGTTGTTGCTCAGGTCGCAGACGTTTTGCAGCAGCAGTCGCTTCACGT
TCGCTCGCGTATCGGTGATTCATTCTGCTAACCAGTAAGGCAACCCCGCCAGCCTAGCCGGGTCCTCAAC
GACAGGAGCACGATCATGCGCACCCGTGGGGCCGCCATGCCGGCGATAATGGCCTGCTTCTCGCCGAAAC
GTTTGGTGGCGGGACCAGTGACGAAGGCTTGAGCGAGGGCGTGCAAGATTCCGAATACCGCAAGCGACAG
GCCGATCATCGTCGCGCTCCAGCGAAAGCGGTCCTCGCCGAAAATGACCCAGAGCGCTGCCGGCACCTGT
CCTACGAGTTGCATGATAAAGAAGACAGTCATAAGTGCGGCGACGATAGTCATGCCCCGCGCCCACCGGA
AGGAGCTGACTGGGTTGAAGGCTCTCAAGGGCATCGGTCGAGATCCCGGTGCCTAATGAGTGAGCTAACT
TACATTAATTGCGTTGCGCTCACTGCCCGCTTTCCAGTCGGGAAACCTGTCGTGCCAGCTGCATTAATGA
ATCGGCCAACGCGCGGGGAGAGGCGGTTTGCGTATTGGGCGCCAGGGTGGTTTTTCTTTTCACCAGTGAG
ACGGGCAACAGCTGATTGCCCTTCACCGCCTGGCCCTGAGAGAGTTGCAGCAAGCGGTCCACGCTGGTTT
GCCCCAGCAGGCGAAAATCCTGTTTGATGGTGGTTAACGGCGGGATATAACATGAGCTGTCTTCGGTATC
GTCGTATCCCACTACCGAGATATCCGCACCAACGCGCAGCCCGGACTCGGTAATGGCGCGCATTGCGCCC
AGCGCCATCTGATCGTTGGCAACCAGCATCGCAGTGGGAACGATGCCCTCATTCAGCATTTGCATGGTTT
GTTGAAAACCGGACATGGCACTCCAGTCGCCTTCCCGTTCCGCTATCGGCTGAATTTGATTGCGAGTGAG
ATATTTATGCCAGCCAGCCAGACGCAGACGCGCCGAGACAGAACTTAATGGGCCCGCTAACAGCGCGATT
TGCTGGTGACCCAATGCGACCAGATGCTCCACGCCCAGTCGCGTACCGTCTTCATGGGAGAAAATAATAC
TGTTGATGGGTGTCTGGTCAGAGACATCAAGAAATAACGCCGGAACATTAGTGCAGGCAGCTTCCACAGC
AATGGCATCCTGGTCATCCAGCGGATAGTTAATGATCAGCCCACTGACGCGTTGCGCGAGAAGATTGTGC
ACCGCCGCTTTACAGGCTTCGACGCCGCTTCGTTCTACCATCGACACCACCACGCTGGCACCCAGTTGAT
CGGCGCGAGATTTAATCGCCGCGACAATTTGCGACGGCGCGTGCAGGGCCAGACTGGAGGTGGCAACGCC
AATCAGCAACGACTGTTTGCCCGCCAGTTGTTGTGCCACGCGGTTGGGAATGTAATTCAGCTCCGCCATC
GCCGCTTCCACTTTTTCCCGCGTTTTCGCAGAAACGTGGCTGGCCTGGTTCACCACGCGGGAAACGGTCT
GATAAGAGACACCGGCATACTCTGCGACATCGTATAACGTTACTGGTTTCACATTCACCACCCTGAATTG
ACTCTCTTCCGGGCGCTATCATGCCATACCGCGAAAGGTTTTGCGCCATTCGATGGTGTCCGGGATCTCG
ACGCTCTCCCTTATGCGACTCCTGCATTAGGAAGCAGCCCAGTAGTAGGTTGAGGCCGTTGAGCACCGCC
GCCGCAAGGAATGGTGCATGCAAGGAGATGGCGCCCAACAGTCCCCCGGCCACGGGGCCTGCCACCATAC
CCACGCCGAAACAAGCGCTCATGAGCCCGAAGTGGCGAGCCCGATCTTCCCCATCGGTGATGTCGGCGAT
ATAGGCGCCAGCAACCGCACCTGTGGCGCCGGTGATGCCGGCCACGATGCGTCCGGCGTAGAGGATCGAG
ATCTCGATCCCGCGAAAT
