>Addgene plasmid #133431 | pET-24a-CXCR4 | depositor partial sequence | sequence record 256414 | Insert
GAAAACCTGTACTTCCAGGGTATGGAAGGAATCTCTATTTATACCTCTGATAACTATACTGAAGAAATGG
GATCCGGAGATTACGATTCCATGAAAGAACCTTGTTTCCGTGAGGAAAACGCCAACTTCAACAAAATATT
CCTTCCAACTATCTATTCCATCATTTTTTTGACCGGAATCGTTGGTAATGGACTAGTTATTTTGGTTATG
GGATACCAAAAAAAACTTCGTTCCATGACTGATAAGTACAGACTTCATCTTTCTGTTGCTGATTTGCTTT
TCGTTATTACCCTTCCTTTCTGGGCCGTCGACGCTGTCGCCAATTGGTACTTTGGAAATTTCCTTTGTAA
GGCCGTTCACGTTATTTATACCGTCAACCTTTACTCCTCAGTACTGATTCTTGCTTTTATTTCCCTTGAT
AGATACCTTGCCATCGTGCATGCCACTAACTCTCAGAGACCTAGAAAGCTTCTTGCCGAGAAAGTCGTCT
ACGTAGGAGTTTGGATTCCAGCTCTTTTGTTGACCATTCCAGATTTCATTTTTGCTAACGTCTCCGAGGC
TGATGATCGTTACATTTGTGACCGTTTTTACCCAAATGACCTTTGGGTTGTCGTTTTCCAATTTCAACAT
ATCATGGTCGGACTTATTTTGCCAGGAATTGTCATTCTTTCCTGTTACTGCATCATCATCTCCAAGCTTT
CTCATTCTAAAGGTCACCAGAAAAGAAAAGCCTTGAAGACCACCGTCATCTTGATTCTTGCCTTTTTTGC
TTGTTGGCTTCCATATTATATCGGTATTTCCATCGATTCCTTCATCCTTCTTGAAATTATTAAACAAGGA
TGTGAATTTGAGAACACTGTCCATAAGTGGATCTCCATTACCGAGGCCTTGGCTTTCTTCCATTGCTGTC
TTAACCCTATTTTGTATGCCTTTTTGGGCGCCAAATTCAAGACTTCCGCTCAACACGCCTTGACCTCTGT
TTCTCGTGGATCTTCTCTTAAGATTTTGTCTAAAGGAAAACGTGGAGGACACTCCTCTGTCTCCACCGAA
TCTGAATCCTCTTCCTTTCATTCCTCTGGAGGGCCCGAAAACCTGTACTTCCAGGGTCACCATCATCACC
ACCATCATCACTAA
